Addgene plasmid #183388: pET28_mouse-Caspase-1-H340D_enzymatic-domain
Purpose: Overexpression of catalytic domain of inflammatory caspase in bacteria
Depositing lab: Jonathan Kagan. Depositing organization: Boston Children's Hospital. Publication: Evolution-inspired redesign of the LPS receptor caspase-4 into an interleukin-1beta converting enzyme. Devant P, Cao A, Kagan JC. Sci Immunol. 2021 Aug 10;6(62). doi: 10.1126/sciimmunol.abh3567. PubMed 34734155.
Backbone
  Vector backbone: pET28a
  Backbone size w/o insert (bp): 5400
  Vector type: Bacterial Expression
Growth in bacteria
  Bacterial resistance: Kanamycin, 50 μg/mL
  Growth temperature: 37°C
  Growth strain: DH5alpha
  Copy number: High Copy
Gene/Insert
  Gene/Insert name: Caspase-1 (AA130-404)
  Species: M. musculus (mouse)
  Insert size (bp): 1000
  Mutation: H340D
  Promoter: T7
  Tag / fusion protein: His-TEV (N terminal on insert)
  Cloning method: Restriction Enzyme; 5′ cloning site BamHI (not destroyed); 3′ cloning site EcoRI (not destroyed)
  Sequencing primers: 5′ T7-fwd; 3′ T7-term
Terms and licenses: Academic/Nonprofit Terms; Industry Terms: Not Available to Industry
How to cite: pET28_mouse-Caspase-1-H340D_enzymatic-domain was a gift from Jonathan Kagan (Addgene plasmid # 183388 ; http://n2t.net/addgene:183388 ; RRID:Addgene_183388)
