[The description below was written by a language model from this plasmid's Addgene catalogue record and pLannotate feature annotations shown in this document.]
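Description:
pET28_mouse-Caspase-1-H340D_enzymatic-domain is a bacterial expression plasmid built on the pET28a backbone for overproducing the catalytic domain of mouse caspase-1 in E. coli. It is maintained through a ColE1/pBR322-type origin, accompanied by the rop gene and the bom mobility region, and selected with kanamycin via the aph(3')-Ia resistance gene. An f1 phage origin is also present. The catalogue lists the plasmid as high copy, although rop normally restrains copy number. The short tetracycline-resistance and AmpR promoter fragments annotated in the sequence appear to be backbone remnants, not functional markers.

The insert encodes residues 130–404 of Mus musculus caspase-1, the region lacking the N-terminal CARD, and carries an H340D substitution. It was cloned between the BamHI and EcoRI sites, both of which are retained. Expression is driven by a T7 promoter followed by a lac operator and the phage T7 gene 10 ribosome binding site. The plasmid-borne lacI gene keeps transcription repressed until IPTG is added in a host supplying T7 RNA polymerase, and a T7 terminator closes the unit. The record describes an N-terminal His tag with a TEV protease site for affinity purification and tag removal. The feature table identifies a His-type tag fragment and the backbone thrombin site upstream of the Casp1 coding region, but does not call a TEV site separately. A downstream His-tag annotation corresponds to the vector's optional C-terminal tag; the record does not indicate whether it is translated.

The stated purpose is overexpression of an inflammatory caspase catalytic domain in bacteria. The associated work on redesigning caspase-4 into an interleukin-1β converting enzyme suggests the recombinant point mutant is used to compare enzymatic behaviour and substrate specificity.
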