Features (pLannotate 1.2.2; 21 found; start..end, strand, type, name):
     48..239     -  CDS            rop: Rop protein, which maintains plasmids at low copy number; rop
    256..636     +  CDS            YPB1_ECOLX: Protein predicted: Swiss-Prot protein existence level 4. From Escherichia coli.
    708..999     -  CDS            TcR (fragment): tetracycline efflux protein; tet; confers resistance to tetracycline
   1014..1035    -  protein_bind   CAP binding site: CAP binding activates transcription in the presence of cAMP. E. coli catabolite activator protein
   1048..2130    -  CDS            lacI: lac repressor; lacI; The lac repressor binds to the lac operator to inhibit transcription in E. coli. This inhibition can be relieved by adding lactose or isopropyl-β-D-thiogalactopyranoside (IPTG).
   2131..2208    -  promoter       lacI promoter: lacI
   2216..2495    -  CDS            TcR (fragment): tetracycline efflux protein; tet; confers resistance to tetracycline
   2517..2535    +  promoter       T7 promoter: promoter for bacteriophage T7 RNA polymerase
   2536..2560    +  protein_bind   lac operator: The lac repressor binds to the lac operator to inhibit transcription in E. coli. This inhibition can be relieved by adding lactose or isopropyl-β-D-thiogalactopyranoside (IPTG). lac repressor encoded by lacI
   2575..2597    +  RBS            RBS: efficient ribosome binding site from bacteriophage T7 gene 10 (Olins and Rangwala, 1989)
   2616..2632    +  CDS            capTEV™ (fragment): composite tag for in vivo biotinylation, TEV protease cleavage, and 6xHis tagging
   2643..2660    +  CDS            thrombin site: thrombin recognition and cleavage site
   2679..3512    +  CDS            Casp1 (fragment): CASP1_MOUSE - Also known as Il1bc. Experimental evidence at protein level: Swiss-Prot protein existence level 1. Thiol protease involved in a variety of inflammatory processes by proteolytically cleaving other proteins, such as the precursors of the inflammatory cytokines interleukin-1 beta (IL1B) and interleukin 18 (IL18) as well as the pyroptosis inducer Gasdermin-D (GSDMD), into active mature peptides (PubMed:21147462, PubMed:32109412). Plays a key role in cell immunity as an inflammatory response initiator: once activated through formation of an inflammasome complex, it initiates a proinfl
   3556..3573    +  CDS            9xHis (fragment): 9xHis affinity tag
   3583..3632    +  CDS            SET1 (fragment): solubility-enhancement tag derived from T7 phage gene 10B
   3640..3687    +  terminator     T7 terminator: transcription terminator for bacteriophage T7 RNA polymerase
   3724..4152    +  rep_origin     f1 ori (sequence partly withheld): f1 bacteriophage origin of replication; arrow indicates direction of (+) strand synthesis
   4205..4262    +  promoter       AmpR promoter (fragment): bla
   4271..5086    -  CDS            KanR: aminoglycoside phosphotransferase; aph(3')-Ia; confers resistance to kanamycin in bacteria or G418 (Geneticin®) in eukaryotes
   5208..5796    +  rep_origin     ori: high-copy-number ColE1/pMB1/pBR322/pUC origin of replication
   5982..6121    -  misc_feature   bom: basis of mobility region from pBR322
>Addgene plasmid #183388 | pET28_mouse-Caspase-1-H340D_enzymatic-domain | addgene full sequence | sequence record 361196 | Addgene NGS Result
GCATCCGCTTACAGACAAGCTGTGACCGTCTCCGGGAGCTGCATGTGTCAGAGGTTTTCACCGTCATCAC
CGAAACGCGCGAGGCAGCTGCGGTAAAGCTCATCAGCGTGGTCGTGAAGCGATTCACAGATGTCTGCCTG
TTCATCCGCGTCCAGCTCGTTGAGTTTCTCCAGAAGCGTTAATGTCTGGCTTCTGATAAAGCGGGCCATG
TTAAGGGCGGTTTTTTCCTGTTTGGTCACTGATGCCTCCGTGTAAGGGGGATTTCTGTTCATGGGGGTAA
TGATACCGATGAAACGAGAGAGGATGCTCACGATACGGGTTACTGATGATGAACATGCCCGGTTACTGGA
ACGTTGTGAGGGTAAACAACTGGCGGTATGGATGCGGCGGGACCAGAGAAAAATCACTCAGGGTCAATGC
CAGCGCTTCGTTAATACAGATGTAGGTGTTCCACAGGGTAGCCAGCAGCATCCTGCGATGCAGATCCGGA
ACATAATGGTGCAGGGCGCTGACTTCCGCGTTTCCAGACTTTACGAAACACGGAAACCGAAGACCATTCA
TGTTGTTGCTCAGGTCGCAGACGTTTTGCAGCAGCAGTCGCTTCACGTTCGCTCGCGTATCGGTGATTCA
TTCTGCTAACCAGTAAGGCAACCCCGCCAGCCTAGCCGGGTCCTCAACGACAGGAGCACGATCATGCGCA
CCCGTGGGGCCGCCATGCCGGCGATAATGGCCTGCTTCTCGCCGAAACGTTTGGTGGCGGGACCAGTGAC
GAAGGCTTGAGCGAGGGCGTGCAAGATTCCGAATACCGCAAGCGACAGGCCGATCATCGTCGCGCTCCAG
CGAAAGCGGTCCTCGCCGAAAATGACCCAGAGCGCTGCCGGCACCTGTCCTACGAGTTGCATGATAAAGA
AGACAGTCATAAGTGCGGCGACGATAGTCATGCCCCGCGCCCACCGGAAGGAGCTGACTGGGTTGAAGGC
TCTCAAGGGCATCGGTCGAGATCCCGGTGCCTAATGAGTGAGCTAACTTACATTAATTGCGTTGCGCTCA
CTGCCCGCTTTCCAGTCGGGAAACCTGTCGTGCCAGCTGCATTAATGAATCGGCCAACGCGCGGGGAGAG
GCGGTTTGCGTATTGGGCGCCAGGGTGGTTTTTCTTTTCACCAGTGAGACGGGCAACAGCTGATTGCCCT
TCACCGCCTGGCCCTGAGAGAGTTGCAGCAAGCGGTCCACGCTGGTTTGCCCCAGCAGGCGAAAATCCTG
TTTGATGGTGGTTAACGGCGGGATATAACATGAGCTGTCTTCGGTATCGTCGTATCCCACTACCGAGATA
TCCGCACCAACGCGCAGCCCGGACTCGGTAATGGCGCGCATTGCGCCCAGCGCCATCTGATCGTTGGCAA
CCAGCATCGCAGTGGGAACGATGCCCTCATTCAGCATTTGCATGGTTTGTTGAAAACCGGACATGGCACT
CCAGTCGCCTTCCCGTTCCGCTATCGGCTGAATTTGATTGCGAGTGAGATATTTATGCCAGCCAGCCAGA
CGCAGACGCGCCGAGACAGAACTTAATGGGCCCGCTAACAGCGCGATTTGCTGGTGACCCAATGCGACCA
GATGCTCCACGCCCAGTCGCGTACCGTCTTCATGGGAGAAAATAATACTGTTGATGGGTGTCTGGTCAGA
GACATCAAGAAATAACGCCGGAACATTAGTGCAGGCAGCTTCCACAGCAATGGCATCCTGGTCATCCAGC
GGATAGTTAATGATCAGCCCACTGACGCGTTGCGCGAGAAGATTGTGCACCGCCGCTTTACAGGCTTCGA
CGCCGCTTCGTTCTACCATCGACACCACCACGCTGGCACCCAGTTGATCGGCGCGAGATTTAATCGCCGC
GACAATTTGCGACGGCGCGTGCAGGGCCAGACTGGAGGTGGCAACGCCAATCAGCAACGACTGTTTGCCC
GCCAGTTGTTGTGCCACGCGGTTGGGAATGTAATTCAGCTCCGCCATCGCCGCTTCCACTTTTTCCCGCG
TTTTCGCAGAAACGTGGCTGGCCTGGTTCACCACGCGGGAAACGGTCTGATAAGAGACACCGGCATACTC
TGCGACATCGTATAACGTTACTGGTTTCACATTCACCACCCTGAATTGACTCTCTTCCGGGCGCTATCAT
GCCATACCGCGAAAGGTTTTGCGCCATTCGATGGTGTCCGGGATCTCGACGCTCTCCCTTATGCGACTCC
TGCATTAGGAAGCAGCCCAGTAGTAGGTTGAGGCCGTTGAGCACCGCCGCCGCAAGGAATGGTGCATGCA
AGGAGATGGCGCCCAACAGTCCCCCGGCCACGGGGCCTGCCACCATACCCACGCCGAAACAAGCGCTCAT
GAGCCCGAAGTGGCGAGCCCGATCTTCCCCATCGGTGATGTCGGCGATATAGGCGCCAGCAACCGCACCT
GTGGCGCCGGTGATGCCGGCCACGATGCGTCCGGCGTAGAGGATCGAGATCTCGATCCCGCGAAATTAAT
ACGACTCACTATAGGGGAATTGTGAGCGGATAACAATTCCCCTCTAGAAATAATTTTGTTTAACTTTAAG
AAGGAGATATACCATGGGCAGCAGCCATCATCATCATCATCACAGCAGCGGCCTGGTGCCGCGCGGCAGC
CATATGGAAAACCTGTATTTTCAGGGCGGATCCGGGACCCTCAAGTTTTGCCCTTTAGAAAAAGCCCAGA
AGTTATGGAAAGAAAATCCTTCAGAGATTTATCCAATAATGAATACAACCACTCGTACACGTCTTGCCCT
CATTATCTGCAACACAGAGTTTCAACATCTTTCTCCGAGGGTTGGAGCTCAAGTTGACCTCAGAGAAATG
AAGTTGCTGCTGGAGGATCTGGGGTATACCGTGAAAGTGAAAGAAAATCTCACAGCTCTGGAGATGGTGA
AAGAGGTGAAAGAATTTGCTGCCTGCCCAGAGCACAAGACTTCTGACAGTACTTTCCTTGTATTCATGTC
TCATGGTATCCAGGAGGGAATATGTGGGACCACATACTCTAATGAAGTTTCAGATATTTTAAAGGTTGAC
ACAATCTTTCAGATGATGAACACTTTGAAGTGCCCAAGCTTGAAAGACAAGCCCAAGGTGATCATTATTC
AGGCATGCCGTGGAGAGAAACAAGGAGTGGTGTTGTTAAAAGATTCAGTAAGAGACTCTGAAGAGGATTT
CTTAACGGATGCAATTTTTGAAGATGATGGCATTAAGAAGGCCCATATAGAGAAAGATTTTATTGCTTTC
TGCTCTTCAACACCAGATAATGTGTCTTGGAGAGATCCTGTCAGGGGCTCACTTTTCATTGAGTCACTCA
TCAAACACATGAAAGAATATGCCTGGTCTTGTGACTTGGAGGACATTTTCAGAAAGGTTCGATTTTCATT
TGAACAACCAGAATTTAGGCTACAGATGCCCACTGCTGATAGGGTGACCCTGACAAAACGTTTCTACCTC
TTCCCGGGACATTAAGAATTCGAGCTCCGTCGACAAGCTTGCGGCCGCACTCGAGCACCACCACCACCAC
CACTGAGATCCGGCTGCTAACAAAGCCCGAAAGGAAGCTGAGTTGGCTGCTGCCACCGCTGAGCAATAAC
TAGCATAACCCCTTGGGGCCTCTAAACGGGTCTTGAGGGGTTTTTTGCTGAAAGGAGGAACTATATCCGG
ATTGGCGAATGGG
[124 nt withheld, positions 3724-3847]
C
[91 nt withheld, positions 3849-3939]
A
[49 nt withheld, positions 3941-3989]
CCTTTGACGTTGGAGTCCACGTTCTTT
[37 nt withheld, positions 4017-4053]
ACCCTATCTCGGTCTATTCTTTTGATTTATAAGGGATTTTGCCGATTTCGGCCTATTGGTTAAAAAATGA
GCTGATTTAACAAAAATTTAACGCGAATTTTAACAAAATATTAACGCTTACAATTTAGGTGGCACTTTTC
GGGGAAATGTGCGCGGAACCCCTATTTGTTTATTTTTCTAAATACATTCAAATATGTATCCGCTCATGAA
TTAATTCTTAGAAAAACTCATCGAGCATCAAATGAAACTGCAATTTATTCATATCAGGATTATCAATACC
ATATTTTTGAAAAAGCCGTTTCTGTAATGAAGGAGAAAACTCACCGAGGCAGTTCCATAGGATGGCAAGA
TCCTGGTATCGGTCTGCGATTCCGACTCGTCCAACATCAATACAACCTATTAATTTCCCCTCGTCAAAAA
TAAGGTTATCAAGTGAGAAATCACCATGAGTGACGACTGAATCCGGTGAGAATGGCAAAAGTTTATGCAT
TTCTTTCCAGACTTGTTCAACAGGCCAGCCATTACGCTCGTCATCAAAATCACTCGCATCAACCAAACCG
TTATTCATTCGTGATTGCGCCTGAGCGAGACGAAATACGCGATCGCTGTTAAAAGGACAATTACAAACAG
GAATCGAATGCAACCGGCGCAGGAACACTGCCAGCGCATCAACAATATTTTCACCTGAATCAGGATATTC
TTCTAATACCTGGAATGCTGTTTTCCCGGGGATCGCAGTGGTGAGTAACCATGCATCATCAGGAGTACGG
ATAAAATGCTTGATGGTCGGAAGAGGCATAAATTCCGTCAGCCAGTTTAGTCTGACCATCTCATCTGTAA
CATCATTGGCAACGCTACCTTTGCCATGTTTCAGAAACAACTCTGGCGCATCGGGCTTCCCATACAATCG
ATAGATTGTCGCACCTGATTGCCCGACATTATCGCGAGCCCATTTATACCCATATAAATCAGCATCCATG
TTGGAATTTAATCGCGGCCTAGAGCAAGACGTTTCCCGTTGAATATGGCTCATAACACCCCTTGTATTAC
TGTTTATGTAAGCAGACAGTTTTATTGTTCATGACCAAAATCCCTTAACGTGAGTTTTCGTTCCACTGAG
CGTCAGACCCCGTAGAAAAGATCAAAGGATCTTCTTGAGATCCTTTTTTTCTGCGCGTAATCTGCTGCTT
GCAAACAAAAAAACCACCGCTACCAGCGGTGGTTTGTTTGCCGGATCAAGAGCTACCAACTCTTTTTCCG
AAGGTAACTGGCTTCAGCAGAGCGCAGATACCAAATACTGTCCTTCTAGTGTAGCCGTAGTTAGGCCACC
ACTTCAAGAACTCTGTAGCACCGCCTACATACCTCGCTCTGCTAATCCTGTTACCAGTGGCTGCTGCCAG
TGGCGATAAGTCGTGTCTTACCGGGTTGGACTCAAGACGATAGTTACCGGATAAGGCGCAGCGGTCGGGC
TGAACGGGGGGTTCGTGCACACAGCCCAGCTTGGAGCGAACGACCTACACCGAACTGAGATACCTACAGC
GTGAGCTATGAGAAAGCGCCACGCTTCCCGAAGGGAGAAAGGCGGACAGGTATCCGGTAAGCGGCAGGGT
CGGAACAGGAGAGCGCACGAGGGAGCTTCCAGGGGGAAACGCCTGGTATCTTTATAGTCCTGTCGGGTTT
CGCCACCTCTGACTTGAGCGTCGATTTTTGTGATGCTCGTCAGGGGGGCGGAGCCTATGGAAAAACGCCA
GCAACGCGGCCTTTTTACGGTTCCTGGCCTTTTGCTGGCCTTTTGCTCACATGTTCTTTCCTGCGTTATC
CCCTGATTCTGTGGATAACCGTATTACCGCCTTTGAGTGAGCTGATACCGCTCGCCGCAGCCGAACGACC
GAGCGCAGCGAGTCAGTGAGCGAGGAAGCGGAAGAGCGCCTGATGCGGTATTTTCTCCTTACGCATCTGT
GCGGTATTTCACACCGCAATGGTGCACTCTCAGTACAATCTGCTCTGATGCCGCATAGTTAAGCCAGTAT
ACACTCCGCTATCGCTACGTGACTGGGTCATGGCTGCGCCCCGACACCCGCCAACACCCGCTGACGCGCC
CTGACGGGCTTGTCTGCTCCCG
